LOCUS       Exported 7157 bp ds-DNA circular SYN 12-MAY-2021
DEFINITION  A CMV driven inverted SaCas9. SaCas9 is floxed to render the system
            cre-dependent..
ACCESSION   .
VERSION     .
KEYWORDS    pJEP313-pAAV-CMV-SaCas9-DIO-pA
SOURCE      synthetic DNA construct
  ORGANISM  synthetic DNA construct
REFERENCE   1 (bases 1 to 7157)
  AUTHORS   Kumar N, Stanford W, Aradhana CS, Abraham ND, Dao TJ, Thaseen S,
            Sairavi A, Gonzalez CU, Ploski JE.
  TITLE     The Development of an AAV-Based CRISPR SaCas9 Genome Editing System
            That Can Be Delivered to Neurons in vivo and Regulated via
            Doxycycline and Cre-Recombinase.
  JOURNAL   Front. Mol. Neurosci. (2018) 13
REFERENCE   2 (bases 1 to 7157)
  AUTHORS   .
  TITLE     Direct Submission
  JOURNAL   Exported May 12, 2021 from SnapGene Server 1.1.58
            http://www.snapgene.com
FEATURES             Location/Qualifiers
     source          1..7157
                     /organism="synthetic DNA construct"
                     /mol_type="other DNA"
     primer_bind     190..209
                     /label=F1ori-R
                     /note="F1 origin, reverse primer"
     repeat_region   371..511
                     /label=AAV2 ITR
                     /note="inverted terminal repeat of adeno-associated virus
                     serotype 2"
     repeat_region   382..511
                     /label=AAV2 ITR
     primer_bind     550..569
                     /label=SV40pA-R
                     /note="SV40 polyA, reverse primer"
     protein_bind    622..655
                     /label=loxP
                     /bound_moiety="Cre recombinase"
                     /note="Cre-mediated recombination occurs in the 8-bp core
                     sequence (GCATACAT)."
     protein_bind    706..739
                     /label=lox2272
                     /bound_moiety="Cre recombinase"
                     /note="Cre-mediated recombination occurs in the 8-bp core
                     sequence (GGATACTT). lox2272 sites are compatible with each
                     other, but incompatible with loxP or loxN sites (Lee and
                     Saito, 1988)."
     regulatory      761..770
                     /regulatory_class="other"
                     /note="vertebrate consensus sequence for strong initiation
                     of translation (Kozak, 1987)"
     CDS             773..793
                     /codon_start=1
                     /product="nuclear localization signal of SV40 (simian virus
                     40) large T antigen"
                     /label=SV40 NLS
                     /translation="PKKKRKV"
     CDS             818..3973
                     /codon_start=1
                     /product="Cas9 endonuclease from the Staphylococcus aureus
                     Type II CRISPR/Cas system"
                     /label=SaCas9
                     /note="generates RNA-guided double strand breaks in DNA"
                     /translation="KRNYILGLDIGITSVGYGIIDYETRDVIDAGVRLFKEANVENNEG
                     RRSKRGARRLKRRRRHRIQRVKKLLFDYNLLTDHSELSGINPYEARVKGLSQKLSEEEF
                     SAALLHLAKRRGVHNVNEVEEDTGNELSTKEQISRNSKALEEKYVAELQLERLKKDGEV
                     RGSINRFKTSDYVKEAKQLLKVQKAYHQLDQSFIDTYIDLLETRRTYYEGPGEGSPFGW
                     KDIKEWYEMLMGHCTYFPEELRSVKYAYNADLYNALNDLNNLVITRDENEKLEYYEKFQ
                     IIENVFKQKKKPTLKQIAKEILVNEEDIKGYRVTSTGKPEFTNLKVYHDIKDITARKEI
                     IENAELLDQIAKILTIYQSSEDIQEELTNLNSELTQEEIEQISNLKGYTGTHNLSLKAI
                     NLILDELWHTNDNQIAIFNRLKLVPKKVDLSQQKEIPTTLVDDFILSPVVKRSFIQSIK
                     VINAIIKKYGLPNDIIIELAREKNSKDAQKMINEMQKRNRQTNERIEEIIRTTGKENAK
                     YLIEKIKLHDMQEGKCLYSLEAIPLEDLLNNPFNYEVDHIIPRSVSFDNSFNNKVLVKQ
                     EENSKKGNRTPFQYLSSSDSKISYETFKKHILNLAKGKGRISKTKKEYLLEERDINRFS
                     VQKDFINRNLVDTRYATRGLMNLLRSYFRVNNLDVKVKSINGGFTSFLRRKWKFKKERN
                     KGYKHHAEDALIIANADFIFKEWKKLDKAKKVMENQMFEEKQAESMPEIETEQEYKEIF
                     ITPHQIKHIKDFKDYKYSHRVDKKPNRELINDTLYSTRKDDKGNTLIVNNLNGLYDKDN
                     DKLKKLINKSPEKLLMYHHDPQTYQKLKLIMEQYGDEKNPLYKYYEETGNYLTKYSKKD
                     NGPVIKKIKYYGNKLNAHLDITDDYPNSRNKVVKLSLKPYRFDVYLDNGVYKFVTVKNL
                     DVIKKENYYEVNSKCYEEAKKLKKISNQAEFIASFYNNDLIKINGELYRVIGVNNDLLN
                     RIEVNMIDITYREYLENMNDKRPPRIIKTIASKTQSIKKYSTDILGNLYEVKSKKHPQI
                     IKKG"
     CDS             3974..4021
                     /codon_start=1
                     /product="bipartite nuclear localization signal from
                     nucleoplasmin"
                     /label=nucleoplasmin NLS
                     /translation="KRPAATKKAGQAKKKK"
     protein_bind    complement(4072..4105)
                     /label=loxP
                     /bound_moiety="Cre recombinase"
                     /note="Cre-mediated recombination occurs in the 8-bp core
                     sequence (GCATACAT)."
     protein_bind    complement(4156..4189)
                     /label=lox2272
                     /bound_moiety="Cre recombinase"
                     /note="Cre-mediated recombination occurs in the 8-bp core
                     sequence (GGATACTT). lox2272 sites are compatible with each
                     other, but incompatible with loxP or loxN sites (Lee and
                     Saito, 1988)."
     primer_bind     complement(4249..4273)
                     /label=LNCX
                     /note="Human CMV promoter, forward primer"
     promoter        complement(4270..4473)
                     /label=CMV promoter
                     /note="human cytomegalovirus (CMV) immediate early
                     promoter"
     primer_bind     complement(4299..4319)
                     /label=CMV-F
                     /note="Human CMV immediate early promoter, forward primer"
     enhancer        4474..4777
                     /label=CMV enhancer
                     /note="human cytomegalovirus immediate early enhancer"
     repeat_region   4801..4930
                     /label=AAV2 ITR (alternate)
                     /note="Functional equivalent of wild-type AAV2 ITR"
     rep_origin      complement(4992..5580)
                     /direction=LEFT
                     /label=ori
                     /note="high-copy-number ColE1/pMB1/pBR322/pUC origin of
                     replication"
     primer_bind     complement(5072..5091)
                     /label=pBR322ori-F
                     /note="pBR322 origin, forward primer"
     CDS             complement(5751..6611)
                     /codon_start=1
                     /gene="bla"
                     /product="beta-lactamase"
                     /label=AmpR
                     /note="confers resistance to ampicillin, carbenicillin, and
                     related antibiotics"
                     /translation="MSIQHFRVALIPFFAAFCLPVFAHPETLVKVKDAEDQLGARVGYI
                     ELDLNSGKILESFRPEERFPMMSTFKVLLCGAVLSRIDAGQEQLGRRIHYSQNDLVEYS
                     PVTEKHLTDGMTVRELCSAAITMSDNTAANLLLTTIGGPKELTAFLHNMGDHVTRLDRW
                     EPELNEAIPNDERDTTMPVAMATTLRKLLTGELLTLASRQQLIDWMEADKVAGPLLRSA
                     LPAGWFIADKSGAGERGSRGIIAALGPDGKPSRIVVIYTTGSQATMDERNRQIAEIGAS
                     LIKHW"
     primer_bind     6374..6393
                     /label=Amp-R
                     /note="Ampicillin resistance gene, reverse primer"
     promoter        complement(6612..6716)
                     /gene="bla"
                     /label=AmpR promoter
     primer_bind     6784..6802
                     /label=pBRforEco
                     /note="pBR322 vectors, upsteam of EcoRI site, forward
                     primer"
     primer_bind     complement(6840..6862)
                     /label=pGEX 3'
                     /note="pGEX vectors, reverse primer"
     primer_bind     6962..6981
                     /label=pRS-marker
                     /note="pRS vectors, use to sequence yeast selectable
                     marker"
     rep_origin      complement(6998..296)
                     /direction=LEFT
                     /label=f1 ori
                     /note="f1 bacteriophage origin of replication; arrow
                     indicates direction of (+) strand synthesis"
     primer_bind     complement(7135..7156)
                     /label=F1ori-F
                     /note="F1 origin, forward primer"
ORIGIN
        1 attaaagaac gtggactcca acgtcaaagg nnnnnnnnnn nnnnnnnnnn nnnnnnnnnn
       61 nnnnnnnnnn nnnnnnnnnn nnnnnnnnnn nnnnnnnnnn nnnnnnnnnn nnnnnnnnnn
      121 nnnnnnnnnn nnnnnnnnnn nnnnnnnnnn nnnnnnnnnn nnnnnnnnnn ngnnnnnnnn
      181 nnnnnnnnnn nnnnnnnnnn nnnnnnnnnn nnnnnnnnan nnnnnnnnnn nnnnnnnnnn
      241 nnnnnnnnnn nnnnnnnnnn nnnnnnnnnn nnnnnnnnnn nnnnnnnnnn nnnnnnnnnn
      301 nnnnnnnnnn nnnntatgcg gtgtgaaata ccgcacagat gcgtaaggag aaaataccgc
      361 atcaggcgcc cctgcaggca gctgcgcgct cgctcgctca ctgaggccgc ccgggcaaag
      421 cccgggcgtc gggcgacctt tggtcgcccg gcctcagtga gcgagcgagc gcgcagagag
      481 ggagtggcca actccatcac taggggttcc tgcggccgct cggtccagtg aaaaaaatgc
      541 tttatttgtg aaatttgtga tgctattgct ttatttgtaa ccattataag ctgcaataaa
      601 ctcgagacta gtatcgaatt cataacttcg tatagcatac attatacgaa gttattcttt
      661 gcaccattct aaagaataac agtgataatt tctgggttaa ggcaaataac ttcgtatagg
      721 atactttata cgaagttatg ctagcgccac catgaccggt gccaccatgg ccccaaagaa
      781 gaagcggaag gtcggtatcc acggagtccc agcagccaag cggaactaca tcctgggcct
      841 ggacatcggc atcaccagcg tgggctacgg catcatcgac tacgagacac gggacgtgat
      901 cgatgccggc gtgcggctgt tcaaagaggc caacgtggaa aacaacgagg gcaggcggag
      961 caagagaggc gccagaaggc tgaagcggcg gaggcggcat agaatccaga gagtgaagaa
     1021 gctgctgttc gactacaacc tgctgaccga ccacagcgag ctgagcggca tcaaccccta
     1081 cgaggccaga gtgaagggcc tgagccagaa gctgagcgag gaagagttct ctgccgccct
     1141 gctgcacctg gccaagagaa gaggcgtgca caacgtgaac gaggtggaag aggacaccgg
     1201 caacgagctg tccaccaaag agcagatcag ccggaacagc aaggccctgg aagagaaata
     1261 cgtggccgaa ctgcagctgg aacggctgaa gaaagacggc gaagtgcggg gcagcatcaa
     1321 cagattcaag accagcgact acgtgaaaga agccaaacag ctgctgaagg tgcagaaggc
     1381 ctaccaccag ctggaccaga gcttcatcga cacctacatc gacctgctgg aaacccggcg
     1441 gacctactat gagggacctg gcgagggcag ccccttcggc tggaaggaca tcaaagaatg
     1501 gtacgagatg ctgatgggcc actgcaccta cttccccgag gaactgcgga gcgtgaagta
     1561 cgcctacaac gccgacctgt acaacgccct gaacgacctg aacaatctcg tgatcaccag
     1621 ggacgagaac gagaagctgg aatattacga gaagttccag atcatcgaga acgtgttcaa
     1681 gcagaagaag aagcccaccc tgaagcagat cgccaaagaa atcctcgtga acgaagagga
     1741 tattaagggc tacagagtga ccagcaccgg caagcccgag ttcaccaacc tgaaggtgta
     1801 ccacgacatc aaggacatta ccgcccggaa agagattatt gagaacgccg agctgctgga
     1861 tcagattgcc aagatcctga ccatctacca gagcagcgag gacatccagg aagaactgac
     1921 caatctgaac tccgagctga cccaggaaga gatcgagcag atctctaatc tgaagggcta
     1981 taccggcacc cacaacctga gcctgaaggc catcaacctg atcctggacg agctgtggca
     2041 caccaacgac aaccagatcg ctatcttcaa ccggctgaag ctggtgccca agaaggtgga
     2101 cctgtcccag cagaaagaga tccccaccac cctggtggac gacttcatcc tgagccccgt
     2161 cgtgaagaga agcttcatcc agagcatcaa agtgatcaac gccatcatca agaagtacgg
     2221 cctgcccaac gacatcatta tcgagctggc ccgcgagaag aactccaagg acgcccagaa
     2281 aatgatcaac gagatgcaga agcggaaccg gcagaccaac gagcggatcg aggaaatcat
     2341 ccggaccacc ggcaaagaga acgccaagta cctgatcgag aagatcaagc tgcacgacat
     2401 gcaggaaggc aagtgcctgt acagcctgga agccatccct ctggaagatc tgctgaacaa
     2461 ccccttcaac tatgaggtgg accacatcat ccccagaagc gtgtccttcg acaacagctt
     2521 caacaacaag gtgctcgtga agcaggaaga aaacagcaag aagggcaacc ggaccccatt
     2581 ccagtacctg agcagcagcg acagcaagat cagctacgaa accttcaaga agcacatcct
     2641 gaatctggcc aagggcaagg gcagaatcag caagaccaag aaagagtatc tgctggaaga
     2701 acgggacatc aacaggttct ccgtgcagaa agacttcatc aaccggaacc tggtggatac
     2761 cagatacgcc accagaggcc tgatgaacct gctgcggagc tacttcagag tgaacaacct
     2821 ggacgtgaaa gtgaagtcca tcaatggcgg cttcaccagc tttctgcggc ggaagtggaa
     2881 gtttaagaaa gagcggaaca aggggtacaa gcaccacgcc gaggacgccc tgatcattgc
     2941 caacgccgat ttcatcttca aagagtggaa gaaactggac aaggccaaaa aagtgatgga
     3001 aaaccagatg ttcgaggaaa agcaggccga gagcatgccc gagatcgaaa ccgagcagga
     3061 gtacaaagag atcttcatca ccccccacca gatcaagcac attaaggact tcaaggacta
     3121 caagtacagc caccgggtgg acaagaagcc taatagagag ctgattaacg acaccctgta
     3181 ctccacccgg aaggacgaca agggcaacac cctgatcgtg aacaatctga acggcctgta
     3241 cgacaaggac aatgacaagc tgaaaaagct gatcaacaag agccccgaaa agctgctgat
     3301 gtaccaccac gacccccaga cctaccagaa actgaagctg attatggaac agtacggcga
     3361 cgagaagaat cccctgtaca agtactacga ggaaaccggg aactacctga ccaagtactc
     3421 caaaaaggac aacggccccg tgatcaagaa gattaagtat tacggcaaca aactgaacgc
     3481 ccatctggac atcaccgacg actaccccaa cagcagaaac aaggtcgtga agctgtccct
     3541 gaagccctac agattcgacg tgtacctgga caatggcgtg tacaagttcg tgaccgtgaa
     3601 gaatctggat gtgatcaaaa aagaaaacta ctacgaagtg aatagcaagt gctatgagga
     3661 agctaagaag ctgaagaaga tcagcaacca ggccgagttt atcgcctcct tctacaacaa
     3721 cgatctgatc aagatcaacg gcgagctgta tagagtgatc ggcgtgaaca acgacctgct
     3781 gaaccggatc gaagtgaaca tgatcgacat cacctaccgc gagtacctgg aaaacatgaa
     3841 cgacaagagg ccccccagga tcattaagac aatcgcctcc aagacccaga gcattaagaa
     3901 gtacagcaca gacattctgg gcaacctgta tgaagtgaaa tctaagaagc accctcagat
     3961 catcaaaaag ggcaaaaggc cggcggccac gaaaaaggcc ggccaggcaa aaaagaaaaa
     4021 gggatccgat atctagatag ctggcctagg aattcacaag taaggcgcgc cataacttcg
     4081 tataatgtat gctatacgaa gttattaaga ggtttcatat tgctaatagc agctacaatc
     4141 cagctaccat tctgcataac ttcgtataaa gtatcctata cgaagttatt ccggagtcga
     4201 ccggtgtctt ctatggaggt caaaacagcg tggatggcgt ctccaggcga tctgacggtt
     4261 cactaaacga gctctgctta tatagacctc ccaccgtaca cgcctaccgc ccatttgcgt
     4321 caatggggcg gagttgttac gacattttgg aaagtcccgt tgattttggt gccaaaacaa
     4381 actcccattg acgtcaatgg ggtggagact tggaaatccc cgtgagtcaa accgctatcc
     4441 acgcccattg atgtactgcc aaaaccgcat caccatggta atagcgatga ctaatacgta
     4501 gatgtactgc caagtaggaa agtcccataa ggtcatgtac tgggcataat gccaggcggg
     4561 ccatttaccg tcattgacgt caataggggg cgtacttggc atatgataca cttgatgtac
     4621 tgccaagtgg gcagtttacc gtaaatactc cacccattga cgtcaatgga aagtccctat
     4681 tggcgttact atgggaacat acgtcattat tgacgtcaat gggcgggggt cgttgggcgg
     4741 tcagccaggc gggccattta ccgtaagtta tgtaacgcgg aactccacgc gtgcggccgc
     4801 aggaacccct agtgatggag ttggccactc cctctctgcg cgctcgctcg ctcactgagg
     4861 ccgggcgacc aaaggtcgcc cgacgcccgg gcggcctcag tgagcgagcg agcgcgcagc
     4921 tgcctgcagg acatgtgagc aaaaggccag caaaaggcca ggaaccgtaa aaaggccgcg
     4981 ttgctggcgt ttttccatag gctccgcccc cctgacgagc atcacaaaaa tcgacgctca
     5041 agtcagaggt ggcgaaaccc gacaggacta taaagatacc aggcgtttcc ccctggaagc
     5101 tccctcgtgc gctctcctgt tccgaccctg ccgcttaccg gatacctgtc cgcctttctc
     5161 ccttcgggaa gcgtggcgct ttctcatagc tcacgctgta ggtatctcag ttcggtgtag
     5221 gtcgttcgct ccaagctggg ctgtgtgcac gaaccccccg ttcagcccga ccgctgcgcc
     5281 ttatccggta actatcgtct tgagtccaac ccggtaagac acgacttatc gccactggca
     5341 gcagccactg gtaacaggat tagcagagcg aggtatgtag gcggtgctac agagttcttg
     5401 aagtggtggc ctaactacgg ctacactaga agaacagtat ttggtatctg cgctctgctg
     5461 aagccagtta ccttcggaaa aagagttggt agctcttgat ccggcaaaca aaccaccgct
     5521 ggtagcggtg gtttttttgt ttgcaagcag cagattacgc gcagaaaaaa aggatctcaa
     5581 gaagatcctt tgatcttttc tacggggtct gacgctcagt ggaacgaaaa ctcacgttaa
     5641 gggattttgg tcatgagatt atcaaaaagg atcttcacct agatcctttt aaattaaaaa
     5701 tgaagtttta aatcaatcta aagtatatat gagtaaactt ggtctgacag ttaccaatgc
     5761 ttaatcagtg aggcacctat ctcagcgatc tgtctatttc gttcatccat agttgcctga
     5821 ctccccgtcg tgtagataac tacgatacgg gagggcttac catctggccc cagtgctgca
     5881 atgataccgc gagacccacg ctcaccggct ccagatttat cagcaataaa ccagccagcc
     5941 ggaagggccg agcgcagaag tggtcctgca actttatccg cctccatcca gtctattaat
     6001 tgttgccggg aagctagagt aagtagttcg ccagttaata gtttgcgcaa cgttgttgcc
     6061 attgctacag gcatcgtggt gtcacgctcg tcgtttggta tggcttcatt cagctccggt
     6121 tcccaacgat caaggcgagt tacatgatcc cccatgttgt gcaaaaaagc ggttagctcc
     6181 ttcggtcctc cgatcgttgt cagaagtaag ttggccgcag tgttatcact catggttatg
     6241 gcagcactgc ataattctct tactgtcatg ccatccgtaa gatgcttttc tgtgactggt
     6301 gagtactcaa ccaagtcatt ctgagaatag tgtatgcggc gaccgagttg ctcttgcccg
     6361 gcgtcaatac gggataatac cgcgccacat agcagaactt taaaagtgct catcattgga
     6421 aaacgttctt cggggcgaaa actctcaagg atcttaccgc tgttgagatc cagttcgatg
     6481 taacccactc gtgcacccaa ctgatcttca gcatctttta ctttcaccag cgtttctggg
     6541 tgagcaaaaa caggaaggca aaatgccgca aaaaagggaa taagggcgac acggaaatgt
     6601 tgaatactca tactcttcct ttttcaatat tattgaagca tttatcaggg ttattgtctc
     6661 atgagcggat acatatttga atgtatttag aaaaataaac aaataggggt tccgcgcaca
     6721 tttccccgaa aagtgccacc tgacgtctaa gaaaccatta ttatcatgac attaacctat
     6781 aaaaataggc gtatcacgag gccctttcgt ctcgcgcgtt tcggtgatga cggtgaaaac
     6841 ctctgacaca tgcagctccc ggagacggtc acagcttgtc tgtaagcgga tgccgggagc
     6901 agacaagccc gtcagggcgc gtcagcgggt gttggcgggt gtcggggctg gcttaactat
     6961 gcggcatcag agcagattgt actgagagtg caccataaaa ttgtaaacgt taatattttg
     7021 ttaaaattcg cgttaaattt ttgttaaatc agctcatttt ttaaccaata gaccgaaatc
     7081 ggcaaaatcc cttataaatc aaaagaatag cccgagatag agttgagtgt tgttccagtt
     7141 tggaacaaga gtccact
//
