[The description below was written by a language model from this plasmid's Addgene catalogue record and the feature table of its GenBank file.]
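Description:
pJEP313-pAAV-CMV-SaCas9-DIO-pA is an AAV transfer plasmid of about 7.2 kb, built on an AAV backbone, for Cre-dependent expression of Staphylococcus aureus Cas9. It is maintained in E. coli through a high-copy ColE1/pUC-type origin with ampicillin selection (bla under its own promoter), and it also carries an f1 phage origin. Two AAV2 inverted terminal repeats flank the expression cassette and define the segment that is packaged into recombinant AAV particles.

Between the ITRs, the human CMV immediate-early enhancer and promoter are annotated on the opposite strand from the SaCas9 open reading frame, so the coding sequence sits in the antisense orientation relative to its promoter and is not productively expressed in the starting configuration. The open reading frame consists of a Kozak sequence, an SV40 large T NLS, SaCas9 and a C-terminal nucleoplasmin bipartite NLS. It is bracketed by a double-floxed inverted (DIO) arrangement: a loxP and a lox2272 site on one side and an oppositely oriented loxP/lox2272 pair on the other. Because loxP and lox2272 are mutually incompatible, Cre first inverts the cassette through one matched pair and then excises one site of the other pair, which locks SaCas9 in the sense orientation downstream of CMV. The name indicates a polyadenylation signal. No polyA feature is annotated, although an SV40 polyA primer site lies between the first ITR and the lox sites.

No guide RNA cassette is annotated, so an sgRNA would have to be supplied separately. The record places the construct within an AAV-based SaCas9 genome editing system for delivery to neurons in vivo, with nuclease expression restricted to Cre-expressing cells.
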