Addgene plasmid #113690: pJEP313-pAAV-CMV-SaCas9-DIO-pA
Purpose: A CMV driven inverted SaCas9. SaCas9 is floxed to render the system cre-dependent.
Depositing lab: Jonathan Ploski. Depositing organization: University of Texas at Dallas. Publication: The Development of an AAV-Based CRISPR SaCas9 Genome Editing System That Can Be Delivered to Neurons in vivo and Regulated via Doxycycline and Cre-Recombinase. Kumar N, Stanford W, de Solis C, Aradhana, Abraham ND, Dao TJ, Thaseen S, Sairavi A, Gonzalez CU, Ploski JE. Front Mol Neurosci. 2018 Nov 13;11:413. doi: 10.3389/fnmol.2018.00413. eCollection 2018. PubMed 30483052.
Backbone
  Vector backbone: AAV
  Backbone manufacturer: Agilent Technologies
  Total vector size (bp): 7162
  Vector type: AAV, Cre/Lox, CRISPR
Growth in bacteria
  Bacterial resistance: Ampicillin, 100 μg/mL
  Growth temperature: 37°C
  Growth strain: NEB Stable
  Copy number: High Copy
Gene/Insert
  Gene/Insert name: SaCas9
  Entrez Gene: NEWENTRY
  Tag / fusion protein: NLS (N terminal on insert); NLS (C terminal on insert)
Resource information
  A portion of this plasmid was derived from a plasmid made by: pX601-AAV-CMV::NLS-SaCas9-NLS-3xHA-bGHpA;U6::BsaI-sgRNA from Feng Zhang plasmid #61591, Cre-Lox sites from Karl Deisseroth, pAAV-Ef1a-DIO EYFP plasmid #27056
Terms and licenses: Academic/Nonprofit Terms; Industry Terms: Not Available to Industry
How to cite: pJEP313-pAAV-CMV-SaCas9-DIO-pA was a gift from Jonathan Ploski (Addgene plasmid # 113690 ; http://n2t.net/addgene:113690 ; RRID:Addgene_113690)
